>Addgene plasmid #226596 | FUS LC-RGG1 wild type | addgene full sequence | sequence record 450147 | Addgene NGS Result
[3 nt withheld, positions 1-3]
A
[49 nt withheld, positions 5-53]
CCTTTGACGTTGGAGTCCACGTTCTTT
[37 nt withheld, positions 81-117]
ACCCTATCTCGGTCTATTCTTTTGATTTATAAGGGATTTTGCCGATTTCGGCCTATTGGTTAAAAAATGA
GCTGATTTAACAAAAATTTAACGCGAATTTTAACAAAATATTAACGCTTACAATTTAGGTGGCACTTTTC
GGGGAAATGTGCGCGGAACCCCTATTTGTTTATTTTTCTAAATACATTCAAATATGTATCCGCTCATGAA
TTAATTCTTAGAAAAACTCATCGAGCATCAAATGAAACTGCAATTTATTCATATCAGGATTATCAATACC
ATATTTTTGAAAAAGCCGTTTCTGTAATGAAGGAGAAAACTCACCGAGGCAGTTCCATAGGATGGCAAGA
TCCTGGTATCGGTCTGCGATTCCGACTCGTCCAACATCAATACAACCTATTAATTTCCCCTCGTCAAAAA
TAAGGTTATCAAGTGAGAAATCACCATGAGTGACGACTGAATCCGGTGAGAATGGCAAAAGTTTATGCAT
TTCTTTCCAGACTTGTTCAACAGGCCAGCCATTACGCTCGTCATCAAAATCACTCGCATCAACCAAACCG
TTATTCATTCGTGATTGCGCCTGAGCGAGACGAAATACGCGATCGCTGTTAAAAGGACAATTACAAACAG
GAATCGAATGCAACCGGCGCAGGAACACTGCCAGCGCATCAACAATATTTTCACCTGAATCAGGATATTC
TTCTAATACCTGGAATGCTGTTTTCCCGGGGATCGCAGTGGTGAGTAACCATGCATCATCAGGAGTACGG
ATAAAATGCTTGATGGTCGGAAGAGGCATAAATTCCGTCAGCCAGTTTAGTCTGACCATCTCATCTGTAA
CATCATTGGCAACGCTACCTTTGCCATGTTTCAGAAACAACTCTGGCGCATCGGGCTTCCCATACAATCG
ATAGATTGTCGCACCTGATTGCCCGACATTATCGCGAGCCCATTTATACCCATATAAATCAGCATCCATG
TTGGAATTTAATCGCGGCCTAGAGCAAGACGTTTCCCGTTGAATATGGCTCATAACACCCCTTGTATTAC
TGTTTATGTAAGCAGACAGTTTTATTGTTCATGACCAAAATCCCTTAACGTGAGTTTTCGTTCCACTGAG
CGTCAGACCCCGTAGAAAAGATCAAAGGATCTTCTTGAGATCCTTTTTTTCTGCGCGTAATCTGCTGCTT
GCAAACAAAAAAACCACCGCTACCAGCGGTGGTTTGTTTGCCGGATCAAGAGCTACCAACTCTTTTTCCG
AAGGTAACTGGCTTCAGCAGAGCGCAGATACCAAATACTGTCCTTCTAGTGTAGCCGTAGTTAGGCCACC
ACTTCAAGAACTCTGTAGCACCGCCTACATACCTCGCTCTGCTAATCCTGTTACCAGTGGCTGCTGCCAG
TGGCGATAAGTCGTGTCTTACCGGGTTGGACTCAAGACGATAGTTACCGGATAAGGCGCAGCGGTCGGGC
TGAACGGGGGGTTCGTGCACACAGCCCAGCTTGGAGCGAACGACCTACACCGAACTGAGATACCTACAGC
GTGAGCTATGAGAAAGCGCCACGCTTCCCGAAGGGAGAAAGGCGGACAGGTATCCGGTAAGCGGCAGGGT
CGGAACAGGAGAGCGCACGAGGGAGCTTCCAGGGGGAAACGCCTGGTATCTTTATAGTCCTGTCGGGTTT
CGCCACCTCTGACTTGAGCGTCGATTTTTGTGATGCTCGTCAGGGGGGCGGAGCCTATGGAAAAACGCCA
GCAACGCGGCCTTTTTACGGTTCCTGGCCTTTTGCTGGCCTTTTGCTCACATGTTCTTTCCTGCGTTATC
CCCTGATTCTGTGGATAACCGTATTACCGCCTTTGAGTGAGCTGATACCGCTCGCCGCAGCCGAACGACC
GAGCGCAGCGAGTCAGTGAGCGAGGAAGCGGAAGAGCGCCTGATGCGGTATTTTCTCCTTACGCATCTGT
GCGGTATTTCACACCGCAATGGTGCACTCTCAGTACAATCTGCTCTGATGCCGCATAGTTAAGCCAGTAT
ACACTCCGCTATCGCTACGTGACTGGGTCATGGCTGCGCCCCGACACCCGCCAACACCCGCTGACGCGCC
CTGACGGGCTTGTCTGCTCCCGGCATCCGCTTACAGACAAGCTGTGACCGTCTCCGGGAGCTGCATGTGT
CAGAGGTTTTCACCGTCATCACCGAAACGCGCGAGGCAGCTGCGGTAAAGCTCATCAGCGTGGTCGTGAA
GCGATTCACAGATGTCTGCCTGTTCATCCGCGTCCAGCTCGTTGAGTTTCTCCAGAAGCGTTAATGTCTG
GCTTCTGATAAAGCGGGCCATGTTAAGGGCGGTTTTTTCCTGTTTGGTCACTGATGCCTCCGTGTAAGGG
GGATTTCTGTTCATGGGGGTAATGATACCGATGAAACGAGAGAGGATGCTCACGATACGGGTTACTGATG
ATGAACATGCCCGGTTACTGGAACGTTGTGAGGGTAAACAACTGGCGGTATGGATGCGGCGGGACCAGAG
AAAAATCACTCAGGGTCAATGCCAGCGCTTCGTTAATACAGATGTAGGTGTTCCACAGGGTAGCCAGCAG
CATCCTGCGATGCAGATCCGGAACATAATGGTGCAGGGCGCTGACTTCCGCGTTTCCAGACTTTACGAAA
CACGGAAACCGAAGACCATTCATGTTGTTGCTCAGGTCGCAGACGTTTTGCAGCAGCAGTCGCTTCACGT
TCGCTCGCGTATCGGTGATTCATTCTGCTAACCAGTAAGGCAACCCCGCCAGCCTAGCCGGGTCCTCAAC
GACAGGAGCACGATCATGCGCACCCGTGGGGCCGCCATGCCGGCGATAATGGCCTGCTTCTCGCCGAAAC
GTTTGGTGGCGGGACCAGTGACGAAGGCTTGAGCGAGGGCGTGCAAGATTCCGAATACCGCAAGCGACAG
GCCGATCATCGTCGCGCTCCAGCGAAAGCGGTCCTCGCCGAAAATGACCCAGAGCGCTGCCGGCACCTGT
CCTACGAGTTGCATGATAAAGAAGACAGTCATAAGTGCGGCGACGATAGTCATGCCCCGCGCCCACCGGA
AGGAGCTGACTGGGTTGAAGGCTCTCAAGGGCATCGGTCGAGATCCCGGTGCCTAATGAGTGAGCTAACT
TACATTAATTGCGTTGCGCTCACTGCCCGCTTTCCAGTCGGGAAACCTGTCGTGCCAGCTGCATTAATGA
ATCGGCCAACGCGCGGGGAGAGGCGGTTTGCGTATTGGGCGCCAGGGTGGTTTTTCTTTTCACCAGTGAG
ACGGGCAACAGCTGATTGCCCTTCACCGCCTGGCCCTGAGAGAGTTGCAGCAAGCGGTCCACGCTGGTTT
GCCCCAGCAGGCGAAAATCCTGTTTGATGGTGGTTAACGGCGGGATATAACATGAGCTGTCTTCGGTATC
GTCGTATCCCACTACCGAGATATCCGCACCAACGCGCAGCCCGGACTCGGTAATGGCGCGCATTGCGCCC
AGCGCCATCTGATCGTTGGCAACCAGCATCGCAGTGGGAACGATGCCCTCATTCAGCATTTGCATGGTTT
GTTGAAAACCGGACATGGCACTCCAGTCGCCTTCCCGTTCCGCTATCGGCTGAATTTGATTGCGAGTGAG
ATATTTATGCCAGCCAGCCAGACGCAGACGCGCCGAGACAGAACTTAATGGGCCCGCTAACAGCGCGATT
TGCTGGTGACCCAATGCGACCAGATGCTCCACGCCCAGTCGCGTACCGTCTTCATGGGAGAAAATAATAC
TGTTGATGGGTGTCTGGTCAGAGACATCAAGAAATAACGCCGGAACATTAGTGCAGGCAGCTTCCACAGC
AATGGCATCCTGGTCATCCAGCGGATAGTTAATGATCAGCCCACTGACGCGTTGCGCGAGAAGATTGTGC
ACCGCCGCTTTACAGGCTTCGACGCCGCTTCGTTCTACCATCGACACCACCACGCTGGCACCCAGTTGAT
CGGCGCGAGATTTAATCGCCGCGACAATTTGCGACGGCGCGTGCAGGGCCAGACTGGAGGTGGCAACGCC
AATCAGCAACGACTGTTTGCCCGCCAGTTGTTGTGCCACGCGGTTGGGAATGTAATTCAGCTCCGCCATC
GCCGCTTCCACTTTTTCCCGCGTTTTCGCAGAAACGTGGCTGGCCTGGTTCACCACGCGGGAAACGGTCT
GATAAGAGACACCGGCATACTCTGCGACATCGTATAACGTTACTGGTTTCACATTCACCACCCTGAATTG
ACTCTCTTCCGGGCGCTATCATGCCATACCGCGAAAGGTTTTGCGCCATTCGATGGTGTCCGGGATCTCG
ACGCTCTCCCTTATGCGACTCCTGCATTAGGAAGCAGCCCAGTAGTAGGTTGAGGCCGTTGAGCACCGCC
GCCGCAAGGAATGGTGCATGCAAGGAGATGGCGCCCAACAGTCCCCCGGCCACGGGGCCTGCCACCATAC
CCACGCCGAAACAAGCGCTCATGAGCCCGAAGTGGCGAGCCCGATCTTCCCCATCGGTGATGTCGGCGAT
ATAGGCGCCAGCAACCGCACCTGTGGCGCCGGTGATGCCGGCCACGATGCGTCCGGCGTAGAGGATCGAG
ATCTCGATCCCGCGAAATTAATACGACTCACTATAGGGGAATTGTGAGCGGATAACAATTCCCCTCTAGA
AATAATTTTGTTTAACTTTAAGAAGGAGATATACCATGGGCTCTGATAAAATTCATCACCATCACCATCA
CGAAAATCTTTATTTTCAAGGTATGGCGAGCAACGACTACACCCAGCAAGCGACCCAGAGCTATGGCGCG
TACCCGACCCAGCCGGGCCAAGGTTACAGCCAGCAAAGCAGCCAGCCGTACGGTCAACAGAGCTACAGCG
GTTACAGCCAAAGCACCGATACCAGCGGTTACGGCCAAAGCAGCTATAGCAGCTATGGTCAGAGCCAAAA
CACCGGTTATGGTACCCAGAGCACCCCGCAGGGCTATGGTAGCACCGGCGGTTACGGTAGCAGCCAGAGC
AGCCAGAGCAGCTACGGTCAGCAAAGCAGCTACCCGGGCTACGGTCAACAGCCGGCGCCGAGCAGCACCA
GCGGTAGCTATGGTAGCAGCAGCCAAAGCAGCAGCTATGGCCAGCCGCAAAGCGGTAGCTACAGCCAACA
GCCGAGCTACGGTGGCCAACAGCAAAGCTACGGTCAACAGCAGAGCTATAACCCGCCGCAGGGTTACGGT
CAGCAAAACCAGTACAACAGCAGCAGCGGCGGCGGTGGTGGTGGCGGTGGCGGCGGTAACTATGGCCAGG
ATCAAAGCAGCATGAGCAGCGGTGGTGGTAGCGGTGGCGGCTACGGTAACCAGGACCAAAGCGGCGGTGG
TGGCAGCGGCGGTTATGGTCAGCAAGATCGTGGTGGCCGTGGCCGTGGTGGCAGCGGTGGTGGCGGCGGC
GGTGGCGGTGGTGGCTACAACCGTAGCAGCGGCGGTTACGAGCCGCGTGGTCGTGGTGGTGGCCGTGGTG
GTCGTGGCGGTATGGGCGGTAGCGATCGTGGCGGTTTCAACAAGTTTGGTGGCCCGCGTGATCAGGGTAG
CCGTCACGATAGCGAACAGGACAACAGCGATAACTGACTCGAGCACCACCACCACCACCACTGAGATCCG
GCTGCTAACAAAGCCCGAAAGGAAGCTGAGTTGGCTGCTGCCACCGCTGAGCAATAACTAGCATAACCCC
TTGGGGCCTCTAAACGGGTCTTGAGGGGTTTTTTGCTGAAAGGAGGAACTATATCCGGATTGGCGAATGG
G
[124 nt withheld, positions 5929-6052]
C
[88 nt withheld, positions 6054-6141]
Features (pLannotate 1.2.2; 20 found; start..end, strand, type, name):
    269..326     +  promoter       AmpR promoter (fragment): bla
    335..1150    -  CDS            KanR: aminoglycoside phosphotransferase; aph(3')-Ia; confers resistance to kanamycin in bacteria or G418 (Geneticin®) in eukaryotes
   1272..1860    +  rep_origin     ori: high-copy-number ColE1/pMB1/pBR322/pUC origin of replication
   2046..2185    -  misc_feature   bom: basis of mobility region from pBR322
   2287..2478    -  CDS            rop: Rop protein, which maintains plasmids at low copy number; rop
   2495..2875    +  CDS            YPB1_ECOLX: Protein predicted: Swiss-Prot protein existence level 4. From Escherichia coli.
   2947..3238    -  CDS            TcR (fragment): tetracycline efflux protein; tet; confers resistance to tetracycline
   3253..3274    -  protein_bind   CAP binding site: CAP binding activates transcription in the presence of cAMP. E. coli catabolite activator protein
   3287..4369    -  CDS            lacI: lac repressor; lacI; The lac repressor binds to the lac operator to inhibit transcription in E. coli. This inhibition can be relieved by adding lactose or isopropyl-β-D-thiogalactopyranoside (IPTG).
   4370..4447    -  promoter       lacI promoter: lacI
   4455..4734    -  CDS            TcR (fragment): tetracycline efflux protein; tet; confers resistance to tetracycline
   4756..4774    +  promoter       T7 promoter: promoter for bacteriophage T7 RNA polymerase
   4775..4799    +  protein_bind   lac operator: The lac repressor binds to the lac operator to inhibit transcription in E. coli. This inhibition can be relieved by adding lactose or isopropyl-β-D-thiogalactopyranoside (IPTG). lac repressor encoded by lacI
   4814..4836    +  RBS            RBS: efficient ribosome binding site from bacteriophage T7 gene 10 (Olins and Rangwala, 1989)
   4861..4878    +  CDS            7xHis (fragment): 6xHis affinity tag
   4900..5751    +  CDS            FUS (fragment): FUS_HUMAN - Also known as TLS. Experimental evidence at protein level: Swiss-Prot protein existence level 1. DNA/RNA-binding protein that plays a role in various cellular processes such as transcription regulation, RNA splicing, RNA transport, DNA repair and damage response (PubMed:27731383). Binds to nascent pre-mRNAs and acts as a molecular mediator between RNA polymerase II and U1 small nuclear ribonucleoprotein thereby coupling transcription and splicing (PubMed:26124092). Binds also its own pre- mRNA and autoregulates its expression; this autoregulation mechanism is mediated by non-sense-
   5761..5778    +  CDS            9xHis (fragment): 9xHis affinity tag
   5788..5837    +  CDS            SET1 (fragment): solubility-enhancement tag derived from T7 phage gene 10B
   5845..5892    +  terminator     T7 terminator: transcription terminator for bacteriophage T7 RNA polymerase
   5929..216     +  rep_origin     f1 ori (across the origin) (sequence partly withheld): f1 bacteriophage origin of replication; arrow indicates direction of (+) strand synthesis
