[The description below was written by a language model from this plasmid's Addgene catalogue record and pLannotate feature annotations shown in this document.]
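Description:
FUS LC-RGG1 wild type is a bacterial expression plasmid built on a backbone the record calls RPIB, carrying a synthesized human FUS fragment that covers the low-complexity (LC) domain and the adjacent first arginine-glycine-rich (RGG1) domain without mutations. The total size is about 6.1 kb, of which roughly 0.9 kb is insert. The plasmid is selected with kanamycin through an aminoglycoside phosphotransferase gene and replicates from a ColE1/pMB1-type origin. The catalogue lists it as high copy, although the annotation also finds the rop gene and bom region typical of pBR322-derived pET-style vectors. An f1 origin and remnants of a tetracycline resistance gene are also annotated as backbone elements.

Expression follows the standard T7/lac design. A T7 promoter is followed immediately by a lac operator and the strong phage gene 10 ribosome binding site. A lacI gene on the plasmid supplies repressor, so transcription stays off until induction with IPTG in a host that provides T7 RNA polymerase. The open reading frame begins with an N-terminal six-histidine tag for metal-affinity purification, followed after a short linker by the FUS coding segment, and a T7 terminator closes the unit. A second histidine-tag sequence and a small fragment resembling a T7 gene 10B solubility tag are annotated downstream of FUS. The record describes only the N-terminal tag, so these may be untranslated vector remnants beyond the insert's stop codon, but this cannot be confirmed from the fields given.

The construct serves as the wild-type reference for producing recombinant FUS LC-RGG1. It comes from work examining how polar residues and arginine contribute to FUS phase separation, presumably for comparison with mutant variants.
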