Addgene plasmid #226596: FUS LC-RGG1 wild type
Purpose: Wild type sequence of FUS LC-RGG1 domains
Depositing lab: Nicolas Fawzi. Depositing organization: Brown University. Publication: Expanding the molecular grammar of polar residues and arginine in FUS phase separation. Wake N, Weng SL, Zheng T, Wang SH, Kirilenko V, Mittal J, Fawzi NL. Nat Chem Biol. 2025 Jul;21(7):1076-1088. doi: 10.1038/s41589-024-01828-6. Epub 2025 Feb 7. PubMed 39920231.
Backbone
  Vector backbone: RPIB
  Backbone size w/o insert (bp): 5223
  Total vector size (bp): 6143
  Vector type: Bacterial Expression
Growth in bacteria
  Bacterial resistance: Kanamycin, 50 μg/mL
  Growth temperature: 37°C
  Growth strain: DH5alpha
  Copy number: High Copy
Gene/Insert
  Gene/Insert name: FUS LC-RGG1 WT
  Species: H. sapiens (human)
  Insert size (bp): 920
  Mutation: wild type LC-RGG1
  Entrez Gene: FUS (a.k.a. ALS6, ETM4, FUS1, HNRNPP2, POMP75, TLS, altFUS)
  Promoter: T7
  Tag / fusion protein: 6His (N terminal on backbone)
  Cloning method: Gene Synthesis
  Sequencing primers: 5′ NcoI; 3′ XhoI
Terms and licenses: Academic/Nonprofit Terms; Industry Terms: Not Available to Industry
Depositor comments: Please visit https://doi.org/10.1101/2024.02.15.580391 for bioRxiv preprint.
How to cite: FUS LC-RGG1 wild type was a gift from Nicolas Fawzi (Addgene plasmid # 226596 ; http://n2t.net/addgene:226596 ; RRID:Addgene_226596)
