>Addgene plasmid #226596 | FUS LC-RGG1 wild type | depositor partial sequence | sequence record 444536 | Insert
CCATGGGCTCTGATAAAATTCATCACCATCACCATCACGAAAATCTTTATTTTCAAGGTATGGCGAGCAA
CGACTACACCCAGCAAGCGACCCAGAGCTATGGCGCGTACCCGACCCAGCCGGGCCAAGGTTACAGCCAG
CAAAGCAGCCAGCCGTACGGTCAACAGAGCTACAGCGGTTACAGCCAAAGCACCGATACCAGCGGTTACG
GCCAAAGCAGCTATAGCAGCTATGGTCAGAGCCAAAACACCGGTTATGGTACCCAGAGCACCCCGCAGGG
CTATGGTAGCACCGGCGGTTACGGTAGCAGCCAGAGCAGCCAGAGCAGCTACGGTCAGCAAAGCAGCTAC
CCGGGCTACGGTCAACAGCCGGCGCCGAGCAGCACCAGCGGTAGCTATGGTAGCAGCAGCCAAAGCAGCA
GCTATGGCCAGCCGCAAAGCGGTAGCTACAGCCAACAGCCGAGCTACGGTGGCCAACAGCAAAGCTACGG
TCAACAGCAGAGCTATAACCCGCCGCAGGGTTACGGTCAGCAAAACCAGTACAACAGCAGCAGCGGCGGC
GGTGGTGGTGGCGGTGGCGGCGGTAACTATGGCCAGGATCAAAGCAGCATGAGCAGCGGTGGTGGTAGCG
GTGGCGGCTACGGTAACCAGGACCAAAGCGGCGGTGGTGGCAGCGGCGGTTATGGTCAGCAAGATCGTGG
TGGCCGTGGCCGTGGTGGCAGCGGTGGTGGCGGCGGCGGTGGCGGTGGTGGCTACAACCGTAGCAGCGGC
GGTTACGAGCCGCGTGGTCGTGGTGGTGGCCGTGGTGGTCGTGGCGGTATGGGCGGTAGCGATCGTGGCG
GTTTCAACAAGTTTGGTGGCCCGCGTGATCAGGGTAGCCGTCACGATAGCGAACAGGACAACAGCGATAA
CTGACTCGAG
