>Addgene plasmid #226596 | FUS LC-RGG1 wild type | depositor partial sequence | sequence record 444727 | FUS LC-RGG1 wild type sequence 1683 bps
CCCTCTAGAAATAATTTTGTTTAACTTTAAGAAGGAGATATACCATGGGCTCTGATAAAATTCATCACCA
TCACCATCACGAAAATCTTTATTTTCAAGGTATGGCGAGCAACGACTACACCCAGCAAGCGACCCAGAGC
TATGGCGCGTACCCGACCCAGCCGGGCCAAGGTTACAGCCAGCAAAGCAGCCAGCCGTACGGTCAACAGA
GCTACAGCGGTTACAGCCAAAGCACCGATACCAGCGGTTACGGCCAAAGCAGCTATAGCAGCTATGGTCA
GAGCCAAAACACCGGTTATGGTACCCAGAGCACCCCGCAGGGCTATGGTAGCACCGGCGGTTACGGTAGC
AGCCAGAGCAGCCAGAGCAGCTACGGTCAGCAAAGCAGCTACCCGGGCTACGGTCAACAGCCGGCGCCGA
GCAGCACCAGCGGTAGCTATGGTAGCAGCAGCCAAAGCAGCAGCTATGGCCAGCCGCAAAGCGGTAGCTA
CAGCCAACAGCCGAGCTACGGTGGCCAACAGCAAAGCTACGGTCAACAGCAGAGCTATAACCCGCCGCAG
GGTTACGGTCAGCAAAACCAGTACAACAGCAGCAGCGGCGGCGGTGGTGGTGGCGGTGGCGGCGGTAACT
ATGGCCAGGATCAAAGCAGCATGAGCAGCGGTGGTGGTAGCGGTGGCGGCTACGGTAACCAGGACCAAAG
CGGCGGTGGTGGCAGCGGCGGTTATGGTCAGCAAGATCGTGGTGGCCGTGGCCGTGGTGGCAGCGGTGGT
GGCGGCGGCGGTGGCGGTGGTGGCTACAACCGTAGCAGCGGCGGTTACGAGCCGCGTGGTCGTGGTGGTG
GCCGTGGTGGTCGTGGCGGTATGGGCGGTAGCGATCGTGGCGGTTTCAACAAGTTTGGTGGCCCGCGTGA
TCAGGGTAGCCGTCACGATAGCGAACAGGACAACAGCGATAACTGACTCGAGCACCACCACCACCACCAC
TGAGATCCGGCTGCTAACAAAGCCCGAAAGGAAGCTGAGTTGGCTGCTGCCACCGCTGAGCAATAACTAG
CATAACCCCTTGGGGCCTCTAAACGGGTCTTGAGGGGTTTTTTGCTGAAAGGAGGAACTATATCCGGATT
GGCGAATGGG
[124 nt withheld, positions 1131-1254]
C
[91 nt withheld, positions 1256-1346]
A
[49 nt withheld, positions 1348-1396]
CCTTTGACGTTGGAGTCCACGTTCTTT
[37 nt withheld, positions 1424-1460]
ACCCTATCTCGGTCTATTCTTTTGATTTATAAGGGATTTTGCCGATTTCGGCCTATTGGTTAAAAAATGA
GCTGATTTAACAAAAATTTAACGCGAATTTTAACAAAATATTAACGCTTACAATTTAGGTGGCACTTTTC
GGGGAAATGTGCGCGGAACCCCTATTTGTTTATTTTTCTAAATACATTCAAATATGTATCCGCTCATGAA
TTAATTCTTAGAA
